>Addgene plasmid #60393 | pRS426-TUB1-internal6xHis - human TUBA1a Cterminal tail - delta Y | addgene partial sequence | sequence record 98491 | M13-F20 5'-TGTAAAACGACGGCCAGT-3'
GGGTACCGGCCGCAAATTAAAGCCTTCGAGCGTCCCAAAACCTTCTCAAGCAAGGTTTTCAGTATAATGT
TACATGCGTACACGCGTCTGTACAGAAAAAAAAGAAAAATTTGAAATATAAATAACGTTCTTAATACTAA
CATAACTATAAAAAAATAAATAGGGACCTAGACTTCAGGTTGTCTAACTCCTTCCTTTTCGGTTAGAGCG
GATGTGGGGGGAGGGCGTGAATGTAAGCGTGACATAACTAATTACATGACTCGAGTTATTCTTCACCTTC
TTCTTCACCTTCACCTTCAACTGAGTCGGCACCCACTTCGATGTAATCTCTTTCTAAAGCAGCCAAATCT
TCTCTAGCTTCGGTGAATTCACCTTCTTCCATACCTTCACCGACATACCAGTGGACGAAAGCACGTTTGG
CATACATTAAATCGAATTTTCTATCGATTCTCTTCCAAGCCTCAGCAATGGATGTGGTATTTGACAACAT
ACAGACGGCCCTATCCACAGTGGCCAATTGTGAGTTTGGTGTGGCAGTTGGAGGTTCGTAGCAAATACCG
ATCTTGAAACCAGTTGGACACCAATCAACCAATTGGACGGTCTTCTTGTTTTTCACCTGCTCGACAGCTC
TTTGAACATCTCTTGTTACCACATCACCCCTGTATAACAGACAAGTAGCCATGTATTTACCATCTCTTGG
ATCACACTTGACCATCTGGTTACCAGGTTCAAAACAAGCGTTTGTAATTTCTGACACAGAGTTGGACTCA
TGGAATGCCTTTGATTTGGATAAGACTGGAGAATATG
