>Addgene plasmid #60393 | pRS426-TUB1-internal6xHis - human TUBA1a Cterminal tail - delta Y | addgene partial sequence | sequence record 98529 | M13-Rev 5'-CAGGAAACAGCTATGACC-3'
TCCTAAGGGACAAAGCTGGAGCTCTAGTACGGATTAGAAGCCGCCGAGCGGGTGACAGCCCTCCGAAGGA
AGACTCTCCTCCGTGCGTCCTCGTCTTCACCGGTCGCGTTCCTGAAACGCAGATGTGCCTCGCGCCGCAC
TGCTCCGAACAATAAAGATTCTACAATACTAGCTTTTATGGTTATGAAGAGGAAAAATTGGCAGTAACCT
GGCCCCACAAACCTTCAAATGAACGAATCAAATTAACAACCATAGGATGATAATGCGATTAGTTTTTTAG
CCTTATTTCTGGGGTAATTAATCAGCGAAGCGATGATTTTTGATCTATTAACAGATATATAAATGCAAAA
ACTGCATAACCACTTTAACTAATACTTTCAACATTTTCGGTTTGTATTACTTCTTATTCAAATGTAATAA
AAGTATCAACAAAAAATTGTTAATATACCTCTATACTTTAACGTCAAGGAGAAAAAACCCCGGATTCTAG
AACTAGTGGATCCAAAATGAGAGAAGTTATTAGTATTAATGGTATGTTCGATTTGCCCGTCCAGGCTAGA
TCTTTTTTTTGTTAGTTCATTTTGGCGTTTCATCTTTCATTACTAACTTCAACGCAAAATTTTTTTTTTT
TTGATTTCTCTTTACAGTCGGTCAAGCTGGTTGTCAGATTGGTAATGCCTGTTGGGAATTATATTCCCTT
GAGCACGGTATTAAGCCGGATGGACATCTAGAAGATGGCCTTTCAAAGCCGCATCATCACCATCATCACA
AGGGAGGAGAAGAGGGTTTCTCCACGTTTTTCCATGAAACCGGCTACGGTAAGTTCGTTCC
