>Addgene plasmid #60393 | pRS426-TUB1-internal6xHis - human TUBA1a Cterminal tail - delta Y | addgene partial sequence | sequence record 99498 | GAL1 5'-AATATACCTCTATACTTTAACGTC-3'
AGAACTAGTGGATCCAAAATGAGAGAAGTTATTAGTATTAATGGTATGTTCGATTTGCCCGTCCAGGCTA
GATCTTTTTTTTGTTAGTTCATTTTGGCGTTTCATCTTTCATTACTAACTTCAACGCAAAATTTTTTTTT
TTTTGATTTCTCTTTACAGTCGGTCAAGCTGGTTGTCAGATTGGTAATGCCTGTTGGGAATTATATTCCC
TTGAGCACGGTATTAAGCCGGATGGACATCTAGAAGATGGCCTTTCAAAGCCGCATCATCACCATCATCA
CAAGGGAGGAGAAGAGGGTTTCTCCACGTTTTTCCATGAAACCGGCTACGGTAAGTTCGTTCCAAGGGCT
ATTTACGTGGATTTAGAGCCCAACGTTATTGACGAAGTCCGTAACGGTCCTTACAAGGACTTGTTCCATC
CAGAACAGTTGATCAGTGGTAAGGAGGACGCGGCTAATAATTATGCAAGAGGCCATTACACCGTTGGTAG
AGAAATTTTGGGCGATGTTCTGGATAGGATTAGAAAACTGGCAGACCAATGTGATGGGTTACAAGGGTTC
TTGTTTACCCATTCTCTTGGTGGTGGTACTGGTTCCGGTCTAGGGTCCTTACTGTTGGAAGAACTATCCG
CTGAATACGGTAAGAAATCCAAGCTGGAATTTGCCGTATACCCTGCTCCACAAGTGTCTACTTCTGTGGT
TGAGCCTTACAACACAGTTTTAACTACACATACTACATTGGAACATGCAGATTGTACTTTCATGGTCGAT
AATGAGGCTATTTACGACATGTGC
