[The description below was written by a language model from this plasmid's Addgene catalogue record.]
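Description:
pRS426-TUB1-internal6xHis - human TUBA1a Cterminal tail - delta Y is a yeast expression plasmid built on pRS426, an episomal E. coli/S. cerevisiae shuttle vector of the pRS series. pRS426 is generally known as a 2μ-based, multicopy yeast vector. The record lists a URA marker for selection in uracil-auxotrophic yeast and ampicillin resistance for propagation as a high-copy plasmid in bacteria. No feature table is provided, so individual backbone elements cannot be confirmed beyond these catalogue fields.

The insert, about 1.5 kb and cloned between retained BamHI and XhoI sites, encodes a chimeric alpha-tubulin. The body of the protein is budding yeast TUB1, while its C-terminal tail is replaced by the tail of human TUBA1A lacking the final tyrosine (delta Y), which mimics the detyrosinated form of alpha-tubulin. A 6xHis tag is placed internally rather than at either terminus. This provides an affinity handle for metal-chelate purification while leaving the engineered C-terminal tail unmodified. Expression is driven by a GAL promoter, allowing galactose-inducible production in yeast.

The construct is intended for producing recombinant tubulin with a defined human tail sequence and defined tyrosination state. The associated study examined how tubulin isotypes and post-translational modifications regulate microtubule motors. The record does not say which beta-tubulin partner is co-expressed with this construct or name the terminator.
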