Addgene plasmid #60393: pRS426-TUB1-internal6xHis - human TUBA1a Cterminal tail - delta Y
Purpose: Expression of chimeric yeast alpha tubulin (TUB1) - internal 6xHis with human alpha tubulin Cterminal tail (TUBA1a) without Cterminal tyrosine (delta Y)
Depositing lab: Ron Vale. Depositing organization: University of California, San Francisco (UCSF). Publication: Regulation of microtubule motors by tubulin isotypes and post-translational modifications. Sirajuddin M, Rice LM, Vale RD. Nat Cell Biol. 2014 Apr;16(4):335-44. doi: 10.1038/ncb2920. Epub 2014 Mar 16. PubMed 24633327.
Backbone
  Vector backbone: pRS426
  Vector type: Yeast Expression
  Selectable markers: URA marker for yeast
Growth in bacteria
  Bacterial resistance: Ampicillin, 100 μg/mL
  Growth temperature: 37°C
  Growth strain: Top10
  Copy number: High Copy
Gene/Insert
  Gene/Insert name: TUB1 (alt name: Yeast alpha Tubulin - human TUBA1a Cterminal tail - delta Y)
  Species: S. cerevisiae (budding yeast), Synthetic
  Insert size (bp): 1500
  Mutation: internal 6xHis (see supplement figure 4)
  Entrez Gene: TUB1 (a.k.a. YML085C)
  Promoter: GAL
  Cloning method: Restriction Enzyme; 5′ cloning site BamHI (not destroyed); 3′ cloning site XhoI (not destroyed)
  Sequencing primers: 5′ aacgtcaaggagaaaaaacc; 3′ gggagggcgtgaatgtaagc
Terms and licenses: Academic/Nonprofit Terms; Industry Terms: Not Available to Industry
How to cite: pRS426-TUB1-internal6xHis - human TUBA1a Cterminal tail - delta Y was a gift from Ron Vale (Addgene plasmid # 60393 ; http://n2t.net/addgene:60393 ; RRID:Addgene_60393)
